Addgene plasmid #219283: SFFV-ZNF791-Brd 357
Purpose: Transcription factor ZNF791 with a specific barcode assigned.
Depositing lab: Filipe Pereira. Depositing organization: Center for Neuroscience and Cell Biology, University of Coimbra. Publication: A combinatorial transcription factor screening platform for immune cell reprogramming. Kurochkin I, Altman AR, Caiado I, Pertiga-Cabral D, Halitzki E, Minaeva M, Zimmermannova O, Henriques-Oliveira L, Klein D, Nair M, Oliveira D, Cajal LR, Knittel R, Feick C, Ringner M, Martin M, Cirovic B, Pires CF, Rosa FF, Sitnicka E, Theis FJ, Pereira CF. Cell Syst. 2026 Jan 21;17(1):101457. doi: 10.1016/j.cels.2025.101457. Epub 2026 Jan 14. PubMed 41539305.
Backbone
  Vector backbone: SFFV-MCS
  Backbone size w/o insert (bp): 6638
  Vector type: Lentiviral
Growth in bacteria
  Bacterial resistance: Ampicillin, 100 μg/mL
  Growth temperature: 37°C
  Growth strain: NEB Stable
  Copy number: High Copy
Gene/Insert
  Gene/Insert name: ZNF791
  Species: H. sapiens (human)
  Insert size (bp): 1731
  Entrez Gene: ZNF791 (a.k.a. FLJ90396, MGC126179, MGC126180)
  Promoter: The spleen focus-forming virus (SFFV) promoter
  Cloning method: Restriction Enzyme; 5′ cloning site Bsp119I (not destroyed); 3′ cloning site BstHI (not destroyed)
Terms and licenses: Academic/Nonprofit Terms; Industry Terms: Not Available to Industry
Depositor comments: Barcode sequence cloned into XbaI restriction site. Design of plasmid is as follows: SFFV-[TF sequence]-WPRE-[Barcode sequence].
How to cite: SFFV-ZNF791-Brd 357 was a gift from Filipe Pereira (Addgene plasmid # 219283 ; http://n2t.net/addgene:219283 ; RRID:Addgene_219283)
