[The description below was written by a language model from this plasmid's Addgene catalogue record and pLannotate feature annotations shown in this document.]
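Description:
SFFV-ZNF791-Brd 357 is a lentiviral expression plasmid built on the SFFV-MCS backbone. It carries the human zinc finger transcription factor ZNF791 together with a construct-specific DNA barcode. In bacteria it is maintained through a high-copy ColE1/pUC-type origin and selected with ampicillin via the β-lactamase gene. The backbone also retains pBluescript-derived remnants: an f1 origin, lacZα and lac regulatory fragments, and T7 and T3 promoters.

The viral portion has a third-generation, self-inactivating layout. An RSV promoter drives a truncated HIV-1 5' LTR, followed by the Ψ packaging signal with a partial gag sequence, the Rev response element and the cPPT/CTS. The genome ends in a ΔU3 3' LTR, with an SV40 polyadenylation signal and SV40 origin sequence downstream. These elements allow the genomic RNA to be packaged when helper functions are supplied in trans, and the U3 deletion inactivates LTR promoter activity after integration.

Within this frame, the spleen focus-forming virus promoter drives the 1,731 bp ZNF791 insert, which was cloned between Bsp119I and BstHI sites. The automated annotation labels only the first part of the coding sequence as ZNF791, but the gap up to the downstream MCS fragment is consistent with the full insert. A WPRE follows to enhance transcript expression. According to the depositor, the barcode sits after the WPRE in an XbaI site, although it is not annotated in the feature table. That position places it within the transcribed region, so it can presumably be read out from the mRNA or the integrated provirus.

The plasmid belongs to a barcoded transcription factor collection made for combinatorial screening in immune cell reprogramming. The barcode identifies which factors were delivered to a given cell. No mammalian selection marker or fluorescent reporter is recorded.
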