Features (pLannotate 1.2.2; 29 found; start..end, strand, type, name):
     94..112     -  promoter       T7 promoter: promoter for bacteriophage T7 RNA polymerase
    120..275     +  CDS            lacZα (fragment): LacZα fragment of β-galactosidase; lacZ fragment
    280..708     +  rep_origin     f1 ori (sequence partly withheld): f1 bacteriophage origin of replication; arrow indicates direction of (+) strand synthesis
    761..865     +  promoter       AmpR promoter: bla
    866..1726    +  CDS            AmpR: β-lactamase; bla; confers resistance to ampicillin, carbenicillin, and related antibiotics
   1897..2485    +  rep_origin     ori: high-copy-number ColE1/pMB1/pBR322/pUC origin of replication
   2668..2760    +  CDS            lacI (fragment): lac repressor; lacI; The lac repressor binds to the lac operator to inhibit transcription in E. coli. This inhibition can be relieved by adding lactose or isopropyl-β-D-thiogalactopyranoside (IPTG).
   2773..2794    +  protein_bind   CAP binding site: CAP binding activates transcription in the presence of cAMP. E. coli catabolite activator protein
   2809..2839    +  promoter       lac promoter: promoter for the E. coli lac operon
   2847..2863    +  protein_bind   lac operator: The lac repressor binds to the lac operator to inhibit transcription in E. coli. This inhibition can be relieved by adding lactose or isopropyl-β-D-thiogalactopyranoside (IPTG). lac repressor encoded by lacI
   2908..2926    +  promoter       T3 promoter: promoter for bacteriophage T3 RNA polymerase
   2954..3180    +  promoter       RSV promoter: Rous sarcoma virus enhancer/promoter
   3181..3361    +  LTR            5' LTR (truncated): truncated 5' long terminal repeat (LTR) from HIV-1
   3408..3533    +  misc_feature   HIV-1 Ψ: packaging signal of human immunodeficiency virus type 1
   3517..3880    +  CDS            HIV-1 gag (fragment): gag protein from human immunodeficiency virus 1; gag
   4026..4259    +  misc_feature   RRE: The Rev response element (RRE) of HIV-1 allows for Rev-dependent mRNA export from the nucleus to the cytoplasm.
   4636..4736    +  CDS            Rev (fragment): human immunodeficiency virus 1 (HIV-1) Rev protein; rev; enhances nuclear export of unspliced and incompletely spliced viral mRNAs
   4755..4872    +  misc_feature   cPPT/CTS: central polypurine tract and central termination sequence of HIV-1
   4906..5307    +  promoter       SFFV promoter: spleen focus-forming virus long terminal repeat (LTR) promoter
   5317..5340    +  misc_feature   MCS (fragment): pBluescript multiple cloning site
   5365..5751    +  CDS            ZNF791 (fragment): ZN791_HUMAN - Experimental evidence at protein level: Swiss-Prot protein existence level 1. May be involved in transcriptional regulation. From Homo sapiens (Human).
   7103..7128    +  misc_feature   MCS (fragment): pBluescript multiple cloning site
   7128..7187    +  CDS            S (fragment): HBSAG_WHV6 - Experimental evidence at transcript level: Swiss-Prot protein existence level 2. The middle envelope protein plays an important role in the budding of the virion. It is involved in the induction of budding in a nucleocapsid independent way. In this process the majority of envelope proteins bud to form subviral lipoprotein particles of 22 nm of diameter that do not contain a nucleocapsid (By similarity). From Woodchuck hepatitis B virus (isolate w64/pWS23) (WHV).
   7319..7722    +  misc_feature   WPRE: woodchuck hepatitis virus posttranscriptional regulatory element
   7780..7839    +  CDS            nef (fragment): NEF_HV1Z2 - Experimental evidence at protein level: Swiss-Prot protein existence level 1. Extracellular Nef protein targets CD4(+) T-lymphocytes for apoptosis by interacting with CXCR4 surface receptors. From Human immunodeficiency virus type 1 group M subtype D (isolate Z2/CDC-Z34) (HIV-1).
   7841..8074    +  LTR            3' LTR (ΔU3): self-inactivating 3' long terminal repeat (LTR) from HIV-1
   8146..8267    +  polyA_signal   SV40 poly(A) signal: SV40 polyadenylation signal
   8286..8307    +  rep_origin     SV40 ori (fragment): SV40 origin of replication
   8307..73      +  rep_origin     SV40 ori (across the origin): SV40 origin of replication
>Addgene plasmid #219283 | SFFV-ZNF791-Brd 357 | addgene full sequence | sequence record 449038 | Addgene NGS Result
ATTTATGCAGAGGCCGAGGCCGCCTCGGCCTCTGAGCTATTCCAGAAGTAGTGAGGAGGCTTTTTTGGAG
GCCTAGGGACGTACCCAATTCGCCCTATAGTGAGTCGTATTACGCGCGCTCACTGGCCGTCGTTTTACAA
CGTCGTGACTGGGAAAACCCTGGCGTTACCCAACTTAATCGCCTTGCAGCACATCCCCCTTTCGCCAGCT
GGCGTAATAGCGAAGAGGCCCGCACCGATCGCCCTTCCCAACAGTTGCGCAGCCTGAATGGCGAATGGG
[124 nt withheld, positions 280-403]
C
[91 nt withheld, positions 405-495]
A
[49 nt withheld, positions 497-545]
CCTTTGACGTTGGAGTCCACGTTCTTT
[37 nt withheld, positions 573-609]
ACCCTATCTCGGTCTATTCTTTTGATTTATAAGGGATTTTGCCGATTTCGGCCTATTGGTTAAAAAATGA
GCTGATTTAACAAAAATTTAACGCGAATTTTAACAAAATATTAACGCTTACAATTTAGGTGGCACTTTTC
GGGGAAATGTGCGCGGAACCCCTATTTGTTTATTTTTCTAAATACATTCAAATATGTATCCGCTCATGAG
ACAATAACCCTGATAAATGCTTCAATAATATTGAAAAAGGAAGAGTATGAGTATTCAACATTTCCGTGTC
GCCCTTATTCCCTTTTTTGCGGCATTTTGCCTTCCTGTTTTTGCTCACCCAGAAACGCTGGTGAAAGTAA
AAGATGCTGAAGATCAGTTGGGTGCACGAGTGGGTTACATCGAACTGGATCTCAACAGCGGTAAGATCCT
TGAGAGTTTTCGCCCCGAAGAACGTTTTCCAATGATGAGCACTTTTAAAGTTCTGCTATGTGGCGCGGTA
TTATCCCGTATTGACGCCGGGCAAGAGCAACTCGGTCGCCGCATACACTATTCTCAGAATGACTTGGTTG
AGTACTCACCAGTCACAGAAAAGCATCTTACGGATGGCATGACAGTAAGAGAATTATGCAGTGCTGCCAT
AACCATGAGTGATAACACTGCGGCCAACTTACTTCTGACAACGATCGGAGGACCGAAGGAGCTAACCGCT
TTTTTGCACAACATGGGGGATCATGTAACTCGCCTTGATCGTTGGGAACCGGAGCTGAATGAAGCCATAC
CAAACGACGAGCGTGACACCACGATGCCTGTAGCAATGGCAACAACGTTGCGCAAACTATTAACTGGCGA
ACTACTTACTCTAGCTTCCCGGCAACAATTAATAGACTGGATGGAGGCGGATAAAGTTGCAGGACCACTT
CTGCGCTCGGCCCTTCCGGCTGGCTGGTTTATTGCTGATAAATCTGGAGCCGGTGAGCGTGGGTCTCGCG
GTATCATTGCAGCACTGGGGCCAGATGGTAAGCCCTCCCGTATCGTAGTTATCTACACGACGGGGAGTCA
GGCAACTATGGATGAACGAAATAGACAGATCGCTGAGATAGGTGCCTCACTGATTAAGCATTGGTAACTG
TCAGACCAAGTTTACTCATATATACTTTAGATTGATTTAAAACTTCATTTTTAATTTAAAAGGATCTAGG
TGAAGATCCTTTTTGATAATCTCATGACCAAAATCCCTTAACGTGAGTTTTCGTTCCACTGAGCGTCAGA
CCCCGTAGAAAAGATCAAAGGATCTTCTTGAGATCCTTTTTTTCTGCGCGTAATCTGCTGCTTGCAAACA
AAAAAACCACCGCTACCAGCGGTGGTTTGTTTGCCGGATCAAGAGCTACCAACTCTTTTTCCGAAGGTAA
CTGGCTTCAGCAGAGCGCAGATACCAAATACTGTTCTTCTAGTGTAGCCGTAGTTAGGCCACCACTTCAA
GAACTCTGTAGCACCGCCTACATACCTCGCTCTGCTAATCCTGTTACCAGTGGCTGCTGCCAGTGGCGAT
AAGTCGTGTCTTACCGGGTTGGACTCAAGACGATAGTTACCGGATAAGGCGCAGCGGTCGGGCTGAACGG
GGGGTTCGTGCACACAGCCCAGCTTGGAGCGAACGACCTACACCGAACTGAGATACCTACAGCGTGAGCT
ATGAGAAAGCGCCACGCTTCCCGAAGGGAGAAAGGCGGACAGGTATCCGGTAAGCGGCAGGGTCGGAACA
GGAGAGCGCACGAGGGAGCTTCCAGGGGGAAACGCCTGGTATCTTTATAGTCCTGTCGGGTTTCGCCACC
TCTGACTTGAGCGTCGATTTTTGTGATGCTCGTCAGGGGGGCGGAGCCTATGGAAAAACGCCAGCAACGC
GGCCTTTTTACGGTTCCTGGCCTTTTGCTGGCCTTTTGCTCACATGTTCTTTCCTGCGTTATCCCCTGAT
TCTGTGGATAACCGTATTACCGCCTTTGAGTGAGCTGATACCGCTCGCCGCAGCCGAACGACCGAGCGCA
GCGAGTCAGTGAGCGAGGAAGCGGAAGAGCGCCCAATACGCAAACCGCCTCTCCCCGCGCGTTGGCCGAT
TCATTAATGCAGCTGGCACGACAGGTTTCCCGACTGGAAAGCGGGCAGTGAGCGCAACGCAATTAATGTG
AGTTAGCTCACTCATTAGGCACCCCAGGCTTTACACTTTATGCTTCCGGCTCGTATGTTGTGTGGAATTG
TGAGCGGATAACAATTTCACACAGGAAACAGCTATGACCATGATTACGCCAAGCGCGCAATTAACCCTCA
CTAAAGGGAACAAAAGCTGGAGCTGCAAGCTTAATGTAGTCTTATGCAATACTCTTGTAGTCTTGCAACA
TGGTAACGATGAGTTAGCAACATGCCTTACAAGGAGAGAAAAAGCACCGTGCATGCCGATTGGTGGAAGT
AAGGTGGTACGATCGTGCCTTATTAGGAAGGCAACAGACGGGTCTGACATGGATTGGACGAACCACTGAA
TTGCCGCATTGCAGAGATATTGTATTTAAGTGCCTAGCTCGATACATAAACGGGTCTCTCTGGTTAGACC
AGATCTGAGCCTGGGAGCTCTCTGGCTAACTAGGGAACCCACTGCTTAAGCCTCAATAAAGCTTGCCTTG
AGTGCTTCAAGTAGTGTGTGCCCGTCTGTTGTGTGACTCTGGTAACTAGAGATCCCTCAGACCCTTTTAG
TCAGTGTGGAAAATCTCTAGCAGTGGCGCCCGAACAGGGACTTGAAAGCGAAAGGGAAACCAGAGGAGCT
CTCTCGACGCAGGACTCGGCTTGCTGAAGCGCGCACGGCAAGAGGCGAGGGGCGGCGACTGGTGAGTACG
CCAAAAATTTTGACTAGCGGAGGCTAGAAGGAGAGAGATGGGTGCGAGAGCGTCAGTATTAAGCGGGGGA
GAATTAGATCGCGATGGGAAAAAATTCGGTTAAGGCCAGGGGGAAAGAAAAAATATAAATTAAAACATAT
AGTATGGGCAAGCAGGGAGCTAGAACGATTCGCAGTTAATCCTGGCCTGTTAGAAACATCAGAAGGCTGT
AGACAAATACTGGGACAGCTACAACCATCCCTTCAGACAGGATCAGAAGAACTTAGATCATTATATAATA
CAGTAGCAACCCTCTATTGTGTGCATCAAAGGATAGAGATAAAAGACACCAAGGAAGCTTTAGACAAGAT
AGAGGAAGAGCAAAACAAAAGTAAGACCACCGCACAGCAAGCGGCCGCTGATCTTCAGACCTGGAGGAGG
AGATATGAGGGACAATTGGAGAAGTGAATTATATAAATATAAAGTAGTAAAAATTGAACCATTAGGAGTA
GCACCCACCAAGGCAAAGAGAAGAGTGGTGCAGAGAGAAAAAAGAGCAGTGGGAATAGGAGCTTTGTTCC
TTGGGTTCTTGGGAGCAGCAGGAAGCACTATGGGCGCAGCGTCAATGACGCTGACGGTACAGGCCAGACA
ATTATTGTCTGGTATAGTGCAGCAGCAGAACAATTTGCTGAGGGCTATTGAGGCGCAACAGCATCTGTTG
CAACTCACAGTCTGGGGCATCAAGCAGCTCCAGGCAAGAATCCTGGCTGTGGAAAGATACCTAAAGGATC
AACAGCTCCTGGGGATTTGGGGTTGCTCTGGAAAACTCATTTGCACCACTGCTGTGCCTTGGAATGCTAG
TTGGAGTAATAAATCTCTGGAACAGATTTGGAATCACACGACCTGGATGGAGTGGGACAGAGAAATTAAC
AATTACACAAGCTTAATACACTCCTTAATTGAAGAATCGCAAAACCAGCAAGAAAAGAATGAACAAGAAT
TATTGGAATTAGATAAATGGGCAAGTTTGTGGAATTGGTTTAACATAACAAATTGGCTGTGGTATATAAA
ATTATTCATAATGATAGTAGGAGGCTTGGTAGGTTTAAGAATAGTTTTTGCTGTACTTTCTATAGTGAAT
AGAGTTAGGCAGGGATATTCACCATTATCGTTTCAGACCCACCTCCCAACCCCGAGGGGACCCGACAGGC
CCGAAGGAATAGAAGAAGAAGGTGGAGAGAGAGACAGAGACAGATCCATTCGATTAGTGAACGGATCTCG
ACGGTATCGGTTAACTTTTAAAAGAAAAGGGGGGATTGGGGGGTACAGTGCAGGGGAAAGAATAGTAGAC
ATAATAGCAACAGACATACAAACTAAAGAATTACAAAAACAAATTACAAAAATTCAAAATTTTATCGATC
ACGAGACTAGCCTCGAGCTGGCTGCAGTAACGCCATTTTGCAAGGCATGGAAAAATACCAAACCAAGAAT
AGAGAAGTTCAGATCAAGGGCGGGTACATGAAAATAGCTAACGTTGGGCCAAACAGGATATCTGCGGTGA
GCAGTTTCGGCCCCGGCCCGGGGCCAAGAACAGATGGTCACCGCAGTTTCGGCCCCGGCCCGAGGCCAAG
AACAGATGGTCCCCAGATATGGCCCAACCCTCAGCAGTTTCTTAAGACCCATCAGATGTTTCCAGGCTCC
CCCAAGGACCTGAAATGACCCTGCGCCTTATTTGAATTAACCAATCAGCCTGCTTCTCGCTTCTGTTCGC
GCGCTTCTGCTTCCCGAGCTCTATAAAAGAGCTCACAACCCCTCACTCGGCGCGCCAGTCCTCCGACAGA
CTGAGTCGGCCGGTCGAATCAAGCTTATCGATACCGTCGACGGATCCGCTAGCCCGCGGTTCGAAATGGA
CTCAGTGGCTTTTGAGGATGTGTCTGTGAGCTTCAGCCAGGAGGAGTGGGCTCTGCTGGCTCCTTCACAG
AAGAAACTCTACAGAGATGTGATGCAGGAAACATTCAAGAACCTGGCATCTATAGGGGAAAAATGGGAAG
ACCCGAATGTTGAAGATCAACACAAAAACCAAGGACGAAATCTAAGAAGCCATACGGGAGAGAGACTCTG
TGAAGGTAAAGAAGGTAGTCAATGTGCAGAAAACTTCAGTCCCAATCTCAGTGTGACGAAGAAGACTGCC
GGAGTAAAACCATATGAGTGTACTATCTGTGGAAAAGCCTTCATGCGTCTCTCATCCCTTACTAGACACA
TGAGGTCTCACACTGGATACGAGCTATTTGAGAAGCCATATAAATGTAAGGAGTGTGAGAAAGCCTTTAG
TTATCTCAAATCCTTTCAAAGACATGAAAGGAGTCACACTGGAGAAAAACCCTATAAATGTAAACAATGT
GGAAAAACCTTCATATATCACCAGCCCTTTCAAAGACATGAGCGGACTCACATTGGAGAAAAACCCTATG
AATGTAAGCAATGTGGAAAAGCTCTTAGTTGTTCCAGTTCGCTTCGAGTTCATGAAAGGATTCACACTGG
AGAAAAGCCCTATGAATGTAAACAATGTGGGAAAGCCTTCAGTTGTTCCAGTTCTATTCGAGTACACGAA
AGAACTCACACTGGAGAGAAACCCTATGCATGTAAGGAATGTGGGAAAGCCTTCATTTCCCACACAAGTG
TTCTAACACACATGATAACACACAACGGAGATAGACCTTATAAATGCAAAGAATGTGGAAAGGCATTCAT
TTTTCCCAGTTTTTTACGAGTACATGAAAGAATTCACACTGGAGAGAAACCCTATAAATGTAAACAATGT
GGTAAAGCCTTCAGATGTTCCACCTCCATTCAAATTCATGAAAGAATTCATACTGGAGAGAAGCCCTATA
AATGTAAAGAATGTGGGAAATCTTTCAGTGCACGCCCAGCCTTTCGAGTACACGTGAGAGTGCATACTGG
AGAGAAACCCTATAAGTGTAAAGAATGTGGGAAAGCCTTTAGTAGAATCAGTTACTTTCGAATACATGAA
AGGACTCACACTGGAGAGAAACCCTACGAATGTAAAAAATGTGGGAAAACTTTCAATTATCCTCTAGATT
TGAAAATCCACAAGAGAAATCACACTGGAGAAAAACCCTATGAGTGTAAGGAATGTGCAAAAACCTTCAT
TTCTCTTGAGAACTTTCGAAGACACATGATCACCCACACTGGAGACGGACCTTATAAATGTAGGGACTGT
GGGAAGGTGTTCATTTTTCCTAGTGCGTTACGAACACATGAAAGAACTCACACTGGAGAGAAACCCTATG
AATGTAAACAATGTGGAAAAGCCTTTAGTTGTTCTAGTTACATTCGGATACATAAAAGAACTCACACTGG
GGAGAAACCTTATGAATGTAAGGAATGCGGGAAGGCCTTTATTTATCCCACAAGCTTTCAAGGACACATG
AGAATGCATACTGGAGAGAAACCCTATAAATGTAAAGAATGTGGGAAGGCCTTTAGTCTTCACAGTTCCT
TTCAAAGACATACAAGAATTCACAATTATGAGAAACCTCTTGAATGTAAGCAATGTGGAAAAGCCTTCAG
TGTGTCCACATCCTTAAAAAAACATATGAGAATGCACAATCGATAGACCGGTCGGATCCCCCGGGCTGCA
GGAATTCGAGCATCTTACCGCCATTTATTCCCATATTTGTTCTGTTTTTCTTGATTTGGGTATACATTTA
AATGTTAATAAAACAAAATGGTGGGGCAATCATTTACATTTTTAGGGATATGTAATTACTAGTTCAGGTG
TATTGCCACAAGACAAACATGTTAAGAAACTTTCCCGTTATTTACGCTCTGTTCCTGTTAATCAACCTCT
GGATTACAAAATTTGTGAAAGATTGACTGATATTCTTAACTATGTTGCTCCTTTTACGCTGTGTGGATAT
GCTGCTTTAATGCCTCTGTATCATGCTATTGCTTCCCGTACGGCTTTCGTTTTCTCCTCCTTGTATAAAT
CCTGGTTGCTGTCTCTTTATGAGGAGTTGTGGCCCGTTGTCCGTCAACGTGGCGTGGTGTGCTCTGTGTT
TGCTGACGCAACCCCCACTGGCTGGGGCATTGCCACCACCTGTCAACTCCTTTCTGGGACTTTCGCTTTC
CCCCTCCCGATCGCCACGGCAGAACTCATCGCCGCCTGCCTTGCCCGCTGCTGGACAGGGGCTAGGTTGC
TGGGCACTGATAATTCCGTGGTGTTGTCGGGGAAGCTGACGTCCTTTGCAATTCGATATCAAGCTGTACC
TTCTAGATGTACAATATGGATAGCGCTTCTAGACCAATGACTTACAAGGCAGCTGTAGATCTTAGCCACT
TTTTAAAAGAAAAGGGGGGACTGGAAGGGCTAATTCACTCCCAACGAAGACAAGATCTGCTTTTTGCTTG
TACTGGGTCTCTCTGGTTAGACCAGATCTGAGCCTGGGAGCTCTCTGGCTAACTAGGGAACCCACTGCTT
AAGCCTCAATAAAGCTTGCCTTGAGTGCTTCAAGTAGTGTGTGCCCGTCTGTTGTGTGACTCTGGTAACT
AGAGATCCCTCAGACCCTTTTAGTCAGTGTGGAAAATCTCTAGCAGTAGTAGTTCATGTCATCTTATTAT
TCAGTATTTATAACTTGCAAAGAAATGAATATCAGAGAGTGAGAGGAACTTGTTTATTGCAGCTTATAAT
GGTTACAAATAAAGCAATAGCATCACAAATTTCACAAATAAAGCATTTTTTTCACTGCATTCTAGTTGTG
GTTTGTCCAAACTCATCAATGTATCTTATCATGTCTGGCTCTAGCTATCCCGCCCCTAACTCCGCCCATC
CCGCCCCTAACTCCGCCCAGTTCCGCCCATTCTCCGCCCCATGGCTGACTAATTTTTTTT
