>Addgene plasmid #219283 | SFFV-ZNF791-Brd 357 | depositor partial sequence | sequence record 428329 | TF ORF
ATGGACTCAGTGGCTTTTGAGGATGTGTCTGTGAGCTTCAGCCAGGAGGAGTGGGCTCTGCTGGCTCCTT
CACAGAAGAAACTCTACAGAGATGTGATGCAGGAAACATTCAAGAACCTGGCATCTATAGGGGAAAAATG
GGAAGACCCGAATGTTGAAGATCAACACAAAAACCAAGGACGAAATCTAAGAAGCCATACGGGAGAGAGA
CTCTGTGAAGGTAAAGAAGGTAGTCAATGTGCAGAAAACTTCAGTCCCAATCTCAGTGTGACGAAGAAGA
CTGCCGGAGTAAAACCATATGAGTGTACTATCTGTGGAAAAGCCTTCATGCGTCTCTCATCCCTTACTAG
ACACATGAGGTCTCACACTGGATACGAGCTATTTGAGAAGCCATATAAATGTAAGGAGTGTGAGAAAGCC
TTTAGTTATCTCAAATCCTTTCAAAGACATGAAAGGAGTCACACTGGAGAAAAACCCTATAAATGTAAAC
AATGTGGAAAAACCTTCATATATCACCAGCCCTTTCAAAGACATGAGCGGACTCACATTGGAGAAAAACC
CTATGAATGTAAGCAATGTGGAAAAGCTCTTAGTTGTTCCAGTTCGCTTCGAGTTCATGAAAGGATTCAC
ACTGGAGAAAAGCCCTATGAATGTAAACAATGTGGGAAAGCCTTCAGTTGTTCCAGTTCTATTCGAGTAC
ACGAAAGAACTCACACTGGAGAGAAACCCTATGCATGTAAGGAATGTGGGAAAGCCTTCATTTCCCACAC
AAGTGTTCTAACACACATGATAACACACAACGGAGATAGACCTTATAAATGCAAAGAATGTGGAAAGGCA
TTCATTTTTCCCAGTTTTTTACGAGTACATGAAAGAATTCACACTGGAGAGAAACCCTATAAATGTAAAC
AATGTGGTAAAGCCTTCAGATGTTCCACCTCCATTCAAATTCATGAAAGAATTCATACTGGAGAGAAGCC
CTATAAATGTAAAGAATGTGGGAAATCTTTCAGTGCACGCCCAGCCTTTCGAGTACACGTGAGAGTGCAT
ACTGGAGAGAAACCCTATAAGTGTAAAGAATGTGGGAAAGCCTTTAGTAGAATCAGTTACTTTCGAATAC
ATGAAAGGACTCACACTGGAGAGAAACCCTACGAATGTAAAAAATGTGGGAAAACTTTCAATTATCCTCT
AGATTTGAAAATCCACAAGAGAAATCACACTGGAGAAAAACCCTATGAGTGTAAGGAATGTGCAAAAACC
TTCATTTCTCTTGAGAACTTTCGAAGACACATGATCACCCACACTGGAGACGGACCTTATAAATGTAGGG
ACTGTGGGAAGGTGTTCATTTTTCCTAGTGCGTTACGAACACATGAAAGAACTCACACTGGAGAGAAACC
CTATGAATGTAAACAATGTGGAAAAGCCTTTAGTTGTTCTAGTTACATTCGGATACATAAAAGAACTCAC
ACTGGGGAGAAACCTTATGAATGTAAGGAATGCGGGAAGGCCTTTATTTATCCCACAAGCTTTCAAGGAC
ACATGAGAATGCATACTGGAGAGAAACCCTATAAATGTAAAGAATGTGGGAAGGCCTTTAGTCTTCACAG
TTCCTTTCAAAGACATACAAGAATTCACAATTATGAGAAACCTCTTGAATGTAAGCAATGTGGAAAAGCC
TTCAGTGTGTCCACATCCTTAAAAAAACATATGAGAATGCACAATCGATAG
