>Addgene plasmid #219283 | SFFV-ZNF791-Brd 357 | depositor partial sequence | sequence record 428330 | Barcode sequence
TGTACAATATGGATAGCGCT
